>Addgene plasmid #163442 | pET28-NTF2 | depositor full sequence | sequence record 316745 | pET28-NTF2 sequence 5677 bps
TTGTCTGCTCCCGGCATCCGCTTACAGACAAGCTGTGACCGTCTCCGGGAGCTGCATGTGTCAGAGGTTT
TCACCGTCATCACCGAAACGCGCGAGGCAGCTGCGGTAAAGCTCATCAGCGTGGTCGTGAAGCGATTCAC
AGATGTCTGCCTGTTCATCCGCGTCCAGCTCGTTGAGTTTCTCCAGAAGCGTTAATGTCTGGCTTCTGAT
AAAGCGGGCCATGTTAAGGGCGGTTTTTTCCTGTTTGGTCACTGATGCCTCCGTGTAAGGGGGATTTCTG
TTCATGGGGGTAATGATACCGATGAAACGAGAGAGGATGCTCACGATACGGGTTACTGATGATGAACATG
CCCGGTTACTGGAACGTTGTGAGGGTAAACAACTGGCGGTATGGATGCGGCGGGACCAGAGAAAAATCAC
TCAGGGTCAATGCCAGCGCTTCGTTAATACAGATGTAGGTGTTCCACAGGGTAGCCAGCAGCATCCTGCG
ATGCAGATCCGGAACATAATGGTGCAGGGCGCTGACTTCCGCGTTTCCAGACTTTACGAAACACGGAAAC
CGAAGACCATTCATGTTGTTGCTCAGGTCGCAGACGTTTTGCAGCAGCAGTCGCTTCACGTTCGCTCGCG
TATCGGTGATTCATTCTGCTAACCAGTAAGGCAACCCCGCCAGCCTAGCCGGGTCCTCAACGACAGGAGC
ACGATCATGCGCACCCGTGGGGCCGCCATGCCGGCGATAATGGCCTGCTTCTCGCCGAAACGTTTGGTGG
CGGGACCAGTGACGAAGGCTTGAGCGAGGGCGTGCAAGATTCCGAATACCGCAAGCGACAGGCCGATCAT
CGTCGCGCTCCAGCGAAAGCGGTCCTCGCCGAAAATGACCCAGAGCGCTGCCGGCACCTGTCCTACGAGT
TGCATGATAAAGAAGACAGTCATAAGTGCGGCGACGATAGTCATGCCCCGCGCCCACCGGAAGGAGCTGA
CTGGGTTGAAGGCTCTCAAGGGCATCGGTCGAGATCCCGGTGCCTAATGAGTGAGCTAACTTACATTAAT
TGCGTTGCGCTCACTGCCCGCTTTCCAGTCGGGAAACCTGTCGTGCCAGCTGCATTAATGAATCGGCCAA
CGCGCGGGGAGAGGCGGTTTGCGTATTGGGCGCCAGGGTGGTTTTTCTTTTCACCAGTGAGACGGGCAAC
AGCTGATTGCCCTTCACCGCCTGGCCCTGAGAGAGTTGCAGCAAGCGGTCCACGCTGGTTTGCCCCAGCA
GGCGAAAATCCTGTTTGATGGTGGTTAACGGCGGGATATAACATGAGCTGTCTTCGGTATCGTCGTATCC
CACTACCGAGATATCCGCACCAACGCGCAGCCCGGACTCGGTAATGGCGCGCATTGCGCCCAGCGCCATC
TGATCGTTGGCAACCAGCATCGCAGTGGGAACGATGCCCTCATTCAGCATTTGCATGGTTTGTTGAAAAC
CGGACATGGCACTCCAGTCGCCTTCCCGTTCCGCTATCGGCTGAATTTGATTGCGAGTGAGATATTTATG
CCAGCCAGCCAGACGCAGACGCGCCGAGACAGAACTTAATGGGCCCGCTAACAGCGCGATTTGCTGGTGA
CCCAATGCGACCAGATGCTCCACGCCCAGTCGCGTACCGTCTTCATGGGAGAAAATAATACTGTTGATGG
GTGTCTGGTCAGAGACATCAAGAAATAACGCCGGAACATTAGTGCAGGCAGCTTCCACAGCAATGGCATC
CTGGTCATCCAGCGGATAGTTAATGATCAGCCCACTGACGCGTTGCGCGAGAAGATTGTGCACCGCCGCT
TTACAGGCTTCGACGCCGCTTCGTTCTACCATCGACACCACCACGCTGGCACCCAGTTGATCGGCGCGAG
ATTTAATCGCCGCGACAATTTGCGACGGCGCGTGCAGGGCCAGACTGGAGGTGGCAACGCCAATCAGCAA
CGACTGTTTGCCCGCCAGTTGTTGTGCCACGCGGTTGGGAATGTAATTCAGCTCCGCCATCGCCGCTTCC
ACTTTTTCCCGCGTTTTCGCAGAAACGTGGCTGGCCTGGTTCACCACGCGGGAAACGGTCTGATAAGAGA
CACCGGCATACTCTGCGACATCGTATAACGTTACTGGTTTCACATTCACCACCCTGAATTGACTCTCTTC
CGGGCGCTATCATGCCATACCGCGAAAGGTTTTGCGCCATTCGATGGTGTCCGGGATCTCGACGCTCTCC
CTTATGCGACTCCTGCATTAGGAAGCAGCCCAGTAGTAGGTTGAGGCCGTTGAGCACCGCCGCCGCAAGG
AATGGTGCATGCAAGGAGATGGCGCCCAACAGTCCCCCGGCCACGGGGCCTGCCACCATACCCACGCCGA
AACAAGCGCTCATGAGCCCGAAGTGGCGAGCCCGATCTTCCCCATCGGTGATGTCGGCGATATAGGCGCC
AGCAACCGCACCTGTGGCGCCGGTGATGCCGGCCACGATGCGTCCGGCGTAGAGGATCGAGATCTCGATC
CCGCGAAATTAATACGACTCACTATAGGGGAATTGTGAGCGGATAACAATTCCCCTCTAGAAATAATTTT
GTTTAACTTTAAGAAGGAGATATACCATGGGCAGCAGCCATCATCATCATCATCACAGCAGCGGCCTGGT
GCCGCGCGGCAGCCATATGGGCGACAAACCGATCTGGGAGCAAATCGGCAGCAGCTTTATCCAACACTAC
TACCAACTGTTCGACAATGACCGCACCCAACTGGGTGCGATCTACATTGACGCGAGCTGCCTGACCTGGG
AGGGTCAGCAATTCCAGGGCAAGGCGGCGATCGTGGAAAAACTGAGCAGCCTGCCGTTTCAGAAGATCCA
ACACAGCATTACCGCGCAGGACCACCAACCGACCCCGGATAGCTGCATCATTAGCATGGTGGTTGGTCAG
CTGAAGGCGGACGAGGACCCGATCATGGGCTTCCACCAAATGTTTCTGCTGAAAAACATTAACGATGCGT
GGGTTTGCACCAATGATATGTTCCGTCTGGCGCTGCACAACTTCGGCTAACTCGAGCACCACCACCACCA
CCACTGAGATCCGGCTGCTAACAAAGCCCGAAAGGAAGCTGAGTTGGCTGCTGCCACCGCTGAGCAATAA
CTAGCATAACCCCTTGGGGCCTCTAAACGGGTCTTGAGGGGTTTTTTGCTGAAAGGAGGAACTATATCCG
GATTGGCGAATGGG
[124 nt withheld, positions 3235-3358]
C
[91 nt withheld, positions 3360-3450]
A
[49 nt withheld, positions 3452-3500]
CCTTTGACGTTGGAGTCCACGTTCTTT
[37 nt withheld, positions 3528-3564]
ACCCTATCTCGGTCTATTCTTTTGATTTATAAGGGATTTTGCCGATTTCGGCCTATTGGTTAAAAAATGA
GCTGATTTAACAAAAATTTAACGCGAATTTTAACAAAATATTAACGTTTACAATTTCAGGTGGCACTTTT
CGGGGAAATGTGCGCGGAACCCCTATTTGTTTATTTTTCTAAATACATTCAAATATGTATCCGCTCATGA
ATTAATTCTTAGAAAAACTCATCGAGCATCAAATGAAACTGCAATTTATTCATATCAGGATTATCAATAC
CATATTTTTGAAAAAGCCGTTTCTGTAATGAAGGAGAAAACTCACCGAGGCAGTTCCATAGGATGGCAAG
ATCCTGGTATCGGTCTGCGATTCCGACTCGTCCAACATCAATACAACCTATTAATTTCCCCTCGTCAAAA
ATAAGGTTATCAAGTGAGAAATCACCATGAGTGACGACTGAATCCGGTGAGAATGGCAAAAGTTTATGCA
TTTCTTTCCAGACTTGTTCAACAGGCCAGCCATTACGCTCGTCATCAAAATCACTCGCATCAACCAAACC
GTTATTCATTCGTGATTGCGCCTGAGCGAGACGAAATACGCGATCGCTGTTAAAAGGACAATTACAAACA
GGAATCGAATGCAACCGGCGCAGGAACACTGCCAGCGCATCAACAATATTTTCACCTGAATCAGGATATT
CTTCTAATACCTGGAATGCTGTTTTCCCGGGGATCGCAGTGGTGAGTAACCATGCATCATCAGGAGTACG
GATAAAATGCTTGATGGTCGGAAGAGGCATAAATTCCGTCAGCCAGTTTAGTCTGACCATCTCATCTGTA
ACATCATTGGCAACGCTACCTTTGCCATGTTTCAGAAACAACTCTGGCGCATCGGGCTTCCCATACAATC
GATAGATTGTCGCACCTGATTGCCCGACATTATCGCGAGCCCATTTATACCCATATAAATCAGCATCCAT
GTTGGAATTTAATCGCGGCCTAGAGCAAGACGTTTCCCGTTGAATATGGCTCATAACACCCCTTGTATTA
CTGTTTATGTAAGCAGACAGTTTTATTGTTCATGACCAAAATCCCTTAACGTGAGTTTTCGTTCCACTGA
GCGTCAGACCCCGTAGAAAAGATCAAAGGATCTTCTTGAGATCCTTTTTTTCTGCGCGTAATCTGCTGCT
TGCAAACAAAAAAACCACCGCTACCAGCGGTGGTTTGTTTGCCGGATCAAGAGCTACCAACTCTTTTTCC
GAAGGTAACTGGCTTCAGCAGAGCGCAGATACCAAATACTGTCCTTCTAGTGTAGCCGTAGTTAGGCCAC
CACTTCAAGAACTCTGTAGCACCGCCTACATACCTCGCTCTGCTAATCCTGTTACCAGTGGCTGCTGCCA
GTGGCGATAAGTCGTGTCTTACCGGGTTGGACTCAAGACGATAGTTACCGGATAAGGCGCAGCGGTCGGG
CTGAACGGGGGGTTCGTGCACACAGCCCAGCTTGGAGCGAACGACCTACACCGAACTGAGATACCTACAG
CGTGAGCTATGAGAAAGCGCCACGCTTCCCGAAGGGAGAAAGGCGGACAGGTATCCGGTAAGCGGCAGGG
TCGGAACAGGAGAGCGCACGAGGGAGCTTCCAGGGGGAAACGCCTGGTATCTTTATAGTCCTGTCGGGTT
TCGCCACCTCTGACTTGAGCGTCGATTTTTGTGATGCTCGTCAGGGGGGCGGAGCCTATGGAAAAACGCC
AGCAACGCGGCCTTTTTACGGTTCCTGGCCTTTTGCTGGCCTTTTGCTCACATGTTCTTTCCTGCGTTAT
CCCCTGATTCTGTGGATAACCGTATTACCGCCTTTGAGTGAGCTGATACCGCTCGCCGCAGCCGAACGAC
CGAGCGCAGCGAGTCAGTGAGCGAGGAAGCGGAAGAGCGCCTGATGCGGTATTTTCTCCTTACGCATCTG
TGCGGTATTTCACACCGCATATATGGTGCACTCTCAGTACAATCTGCTCTGATGCCGCATAGTTAAGCCA
GTATACACTCCGCTATCGCTACGTGACTGGGTCATGGCTGCGCCCCGACACCCGCCAACACCCGCTGACG
CGCCCTGACGGGC
Features (pLannotate 1.2.2; 21 found; start..end, strand, type, name):
     61..252     -  CDS            rop: Rop protein, which maintains plasmids at low copy number; rop
    269..649     +  CDS            YPB1_ECOLX: Protein predicted: Swiss-Prot protein existence level 4. From Escherichia coli.
    721..1012    -  CDS            TcR (fragment): tetracycline efflux protein; tet; confers resistance to tetracycline
   1027..1048    -  protein_bind   CAP binding site: CAP binding activates transcription in the presence of cAMP. E. coli catabolite activator protein
   1061..2143    -  CDS            lacI: lac repressor; lacI; The lac repressor binds to the lac operator to inhibit transcription in E. coli. This inhibition can be relieved by adding lactose or isopropyl-β-D-thiogalactopyranoside (IPTG).
   2144..2221    -  promoter       lacI promoter: lacI
   2229..2508    -  CDS            TcR (fragment): tetracycline efflux protein; tet; confers resistance to tetracycline
   2530..2548    +  promoter       T7 promoter: promoter for bacteriophage T7 RNA polymerase
   2549..2573    +  protein_bind   lac operator: The lac repressor binds to the lac operator to inhibit transcription in E. coli. This inhibition can be relieved by adding lactose or isopropyl-β-D-thiogalactopyranoside (IPTG). lac repressor encoded by lacI
   2588..2610    +  RBS            RBS: efficient ribosome binding site from bacteriophage T7 gene 10 (Olins and Rangwala, 1989)
   2629..2645    +  CDS            capTEV™ (fragment): composite tag for in vivo biotinylation, TEV protease cleavage, and 6xHis tagging
   2656..2673    +  CDS            thrombin site: thrombin recognition and cleavage site
   2677..3057    +  CDS            NUTF2: NTF2_HUMAN - Also known as NTF2 From Homo sapiens (Human).
   3067..3084    +  CDS            9xHis (fragment): 9xHis affinity tag
   3094..3143    +  CDS            SET1 (fragment): solubility-enhancement tag derived from T7 phage gene 10B
   3151..3198    +  terminator     T7 terminator: transcription terminator for bacteriophage T7 RNA polymerase
   3235..3690    +  rep_origin     f1 ori (sequence partly withheld): f1 bacteriophage origin of replication; arrow indicates direction of (+) strand synthesis
   3717..3774    +  promoter       AmpR promoter (fragment): bla
   3783..4598    -  CDS            KanR: aminoglycoside phosphotransferase; aph(3')-Ia; confers resistance to kanamycin in bacteria or G418 (Geneticin®) in eukaryotes
   4720..5308    +  rep_origin     ori: high-copy-number ColE1/pMB1/pBR322/pUC origin of replication
   5494..5636    -  misc_feature   bom: basis of mobility region from pBR322
