>Addgene plasmid #163442 | pET28-NTF2 | addgene full sequence | sequence record 321877 | Addgene NGS Result
ACGCGCCCTGACGGGCTTGTCTGCTCCCGGCATCCGCTTACAGACAAGCTGTGACCGTCTCCGGGAGCTG
CATGTGTCAGAGGTTTTCACCGTCATCACCGAAACGCGCGAGGCAGCTGCGGTAAAGCTCATCAGCGTGG
TCGTGAAGCGATTCACAGATGTCTGCCTGTTCATCCGCGTCCAGCTCGTTGAGTTTCTCCAGAAGCGTTA
ATGTCTGGCTTCTGATAAAGCGGGCCATGTTAAGGGCGGTTTTTTCCTGTTTGGTCACTGATGCCTCCGT
GTAAGGGGGATTTCTGTTCATGGGGGTAATGATACCGATGAAACGAGAGAGGATGCTCACGATACGGGTT
ACTGATGATGAACATGCCCGGTTACTGGAACGTTGTGAGGGTAAACAACTGGCGGTATGGATGCGGCGGG
ACCAGAGAAAAATCACTCAGGGTCAATGCCAGCGCTTCGTTAATACAGATGTAGGTGTTCCACAGGGTAG
CCAGCAGCATCCTGCGATGCAGATCCGGAACATAATGGTGCAGGGCGCTGACTTCCGCGTTTCCAGACTT
TACGAAACACGGAAACCGAAGACCATTCATGTTGTTGCTCAGGTCGCAGACGTTTTGCAGCAGCAGTCGC
TTCACGTTCGCTCGCGTATCGGTGATTCATTCTGCTAACCAGTAAGGCAACCCCGCCAGCCTAGCCGGGT
CCTCAACGACAGGAGCACGATCATGCGCACCCGTGGGGCCGCCATGCCGGCGATAATGGCCTGCTTCTCG
CCGAAACGTTTGGTGGCGGGACCAGTGACGAAGGCTTGAGCGAGGGCGTGCAAGATTCCGAATACCGCAA
GCGACAGGCCGATCATCGTCGCGCTCCAGCGAAAGCGGTCCTCGCCGAAAATGACCCAGAGCGCTGCCGG
CACCTGTCCTACGAGTTGCATGATAAAGAAGACAGTCATAAGTGCGGCGACGATAGTCATGCCCCGCGCC
CACCGGAAGGAGCTGACTGGGTTGAAGGCTCTCAAGGGCATCGGTCGAGATCCCGGTGCCTAATGAGTGA
GCTAACTTACATTAATTGCGTTGCGCTCACTGCCCGCTTTCCAGTCGGGAAACCTGTCGTGCCAGCTGCA
TTAATGAATCGGCCAACGCGCGGGGAGAGGCGGTTTGCGTATTGGGCGCCAGGGTGGTTTTTCTTTTCAC
CAGTGAGACGGGCAACAGCTGATTGCCCTTCACCGCCTGGCCCTGAGAGAGTTGCAGCAAGCGGTCCACG
CTGGTTTGCCCCAGCAGGCGAAAATCCTGTTTGATGGTGGTTAACGGCGGGATATAACATGAGCTGTCTT
CGGTATCGTCGTATCCCACTACCGAGATATCCGCACCAACGCGCAGCCCGGACTCGGTAATGGCGCGCAT
TGCGCCCAGCGCCATCTGATCGTTGGCAACCAGCATCGCAGTGGGAACGATGCCCTCATTCAGCATTTGC
ATGGTTTGTTGAAAACCGGACATGGCACTCCAGTCGCCTTCCCGTTCCGCTATCGGCTGAATTTGATTGC
GAGTGAGATATTTATGCCAGCCAGCCAGACGCAGACGCGCCGAGACAGAACTTAATGGGCCCGCTAACAG
CGCGATTTGCTGGTGACCCAATGCGACCAGATGCTCCACGCCCAGTCGCGTACCGTCTTCATGGGAGAAA
ATAATACTGTTGATGGGTGTCTGGTCAGAGACATCAAGAAATAACGCCGGAACATTAGTGCAGGCAGCTT
CCACAGCAATGGCATCCTGGTCATCCAGCGGATAGTTAATGATCAGCCCACTGACGCGTTGCGCGAGAAG
ATTGTGCACCGCCGCTTTACAGGCTTCGACGCCGCTTCGTTCTACCATCGACACCACCACGCTGGCACCC
AGTTGATCGGCGCGAGATTTAATCGCCGCGACAATTTGCGACGGCGCGTGCAGGGCCAGACTGGAGGTGG
CAACGCCAATCAGCAACGACTGTTTGCCCGCCAGTTGTTGTGCCACGCGGTTGGGAATGTAATTCAGCTC
CGCCATCGCCGCTTCCACTTTTTCCCGCGTTTTCGCAGAAACGTGGCTGGCCTGGTTCACCACGCGGGAA
ACGGTCTGATAAGAGACACCGGCATACTCTGCGACATCGTATAACGTTACTGGTTTCACATTCACCACCC
TGAATTGACTCTCTTCCGGGCGCTATCATGCCATACCGCGAAAGGTTTTGCGCCATTCGATGGTGTCCGG
GATCTCGACGCTCTCCCTTATGCGACTCCTGCATTAGGAAGCAGCCCAGTAGTAGGTTGAGGCCGTTGAG
CACCGCCGCCGCAAGGAATGGTGCATGCAAGGAGATGGCGCCCAACAGTCCCCCGGCCACGGGGCCTGCC
ACCATACCCACGCCGAAACAAGCGCTCATGAGCCCGAAGTGGCGAGCCCGATCTTCCCCATCGGTGATGT
CGGCGATATAGGCGCCAGCAACCGCACCTGTGGCGCCGGTGATGCCGGCCACGATGCGTCCGGCGTAGAG
GATCGAGATCTCGATCCCGCGAAATTAATACGACTCACTATAGGGGAATTGTGAGCGGATAACAATTCCC
CTCTAGAAATAATTTTGTTTAACTTTAAGAAGGAGATATACCATGGGCAGCAGCCATCATCATCATCATC
ACAGCAGCGGCCTGGTGCCGCGCGGCAGCCATATGGGCGACAAACCGATCTGGGAGCAAATCGGCAGCAG
CTTTATCCAACACTACTACCAACTGTTCGACAATGACCGCACCCAACTGGGTGCGATCTACATTGACGCG
AGCTGCCTGACCTGGGAGGGTCAGCAATTCCAGGGCAAGGCGGCGATCGTGGAAAAACTGAGCAGCCTGC
CGTTTCAGAAGATCCAACACAGCATTACCGCGCAGGACCACCAACCGACCCCGGATAGCTGCATCATTAG
CATGGTGGTTGGTCAGCTGAAGGCGGACGAGGACCCGATCATGGGCTTCCACCAAATGTTTCTGCTGAAA
AACATTAACGATGCGTGGGTTTGCACCAATGATATGTTCCGTCTGGCGCTGCACAACTTCGGCTAACTCG
AGCACCACCACCACCACCACTGAGATCCGGCTGCTAACAAAGCCCGAAAGGAAGCTGAGTTGGCTGCTGC
CACCGCCGAGCAATAACTAGCATAACCCCTTGGGGCCTCTAAACGGGTCTTGAGGGGTTTTTTGCTGAAA
GGAGGAACTATATCCGGATTGGCGAATGGG
[124 nt withheld, positions 3251-3374]
C
[91 nt withheld, positions 3376-3466]
A
[49 nt withheld, positions 3468-3516]
CCTTTGACGTTGGAGTCCACGTTCTTT
[37 nt withheld, positions 3544-3580]
ACCCTATCTCGGTCTATTCTTTTGATTTATAAGGGATTTTGCCGATTTCGGCCTATTGGTTAAAAAATGA
GCTGATTTAACAAAAATTTAACGCGAATTTTAACAAAATATTAACGCTTACAATTTAGGTGGCACTTTTC
GGGGAAATGTGCGCGGAACCCCTATTTGTTTATTTTTCTAAATACATTCAAATATGTATCCGCTCATGAA
TTAATTCTTAGAAAAACTCATCGAGCATCAAATGAAACTTCAATTTATTCATATCAGGATTATCAATACC
ATATTTTTGAAAAAGCCGTTTCTGTAATGAAGGAGAAAACTCACCGAGGCAGTTCCATAGGATGGCAAGA
TCCTGGTATCGGTCTGCGATTCCGACTCGTCCAACATCAATACAACCTATTAATTTCCCCTCGTCAAAAA
TAAGGTTATCAAGTGAGAAATCACCATGAGTGACGACTGAATCCGGTGAGAATGGCAAAAGTTTATGCAT
TTCTTTCCAGACTTGTTCAACAGGCCAGCCATTACGCTCGTCATCAAAATCACTCGCATCAACCAAACCG
TTATTCATTCGTGATTGCGCCTGAGCGAGACGAAATACGCGATCGCTGTTAAAAGGACAATTACAAACAG
GAATCGAATGCAACCGGCGCAGGAACACTGCCAGCGCATCAACAATATTTTCACCTGAATCAGGATATTC
TTCTAATACCTGGAATGCTGTTTTCCCGGGGATCGCAGTGGTGAGTAACCATGCATCATCAGGAGTACGG
ATAAAATGCTTGATGGTCGGAAGAGGCATAAATTCCGTCAGCCAGTTTAGTCTGACCATCTCATCTGTAA
CATCATTGGCAACGCTACCTTTGCCATGTTTCAGAAACAACTCTGGCGCATCGGGCTTCCCATACAATCG
ATAGATTGTCGCACCTGATTGCCCGACATTATCGCGAGCCCATTTATACCCATATAAATCAGCATCCATG
TTGGAATTTAATCGCGGCCTAGAGCAAGACGTTTCCCGTTGAATATGGCTCATAACACCCCTTGTATTAC
TGTTTATGTAAGCAGACAGTTTTATTGTTCATGACCAAAATCCCTTAACGTGAGTTTTCGTTCCACTGAG
CGTCAGACCCCGTAGAAAAGATCAAAGGATCTTCTTGAGATCCTTTTTTTCTGCGCGTAATCTGCTGCTT
GCAAACAAAAAAACCACCGCTACCAGCGGTGGTTTGTTTGCCGGATCAAGAGCTACCAACTCTTTTTCCG
AAGGTAACTGGCTTCAGCAGAGCGCAGATACCAAATACTGTCCTTCTAGTGTAGCCGTAGTTAGGCCACC
ACTTCAAGAACTCTGTAGCACCGCCTACATACCTCGCTCTGCTAATCCTGTTACCAGTGGCTGCTGCCAG
TGGCGATAAGTCGTGTCTTACCGGGTTGGACTCAAGACGATAGTTACCGGATAAGGCGCAGCGGTCGGGC
TGAACGGGGGGTTCGTGCACACAGCCCAGCTTGGAGCGAACGACCTACACCGAACTGAGATACCTACAGC
GTGAGCTATGAGAAAGCGCCACGCTTCCCGAAGGGAGAAAGGCGGACAGGTATCCGGTAAGCGGCAGGGT
CGGAACAGGAGAGCGCACGAGGGAGCTTCCAGGGGGAAACGCCTGGTATCTTTATAGTCCTGTCGGGTTT
CGCCACCTCTGACTTGAGCGTCGATTTTTGTGATGCTCGTCAGGGGGGCGGAGCCTATGGAAAAACGCCA
GCAACGCGGCCTTTTTACGGTTCCTGGCCTTTTGCTGGCCTTTTGCTCACATGTTCTTTCCTGCGTTATC
CCCTGATTCTGTGGATAACCGTATTACCGCCTTTGAGTGAGCTGATACCGCTCGCCGCAGCCGAACGACC
GAGCGCAGCGAGTCAGTGAGCGAGGAAGCGGAAGAGCGCCTGATGCGGTATTTTCTCCTTACGCATCTGT
GCGGTATTTCACACCGCAATGGTGCACTCTCAGTACAATCTGCTCTGATGCCGCATAGTTAAGCCAGTAT
ACACTCCGCTATCGCTACGTGACTGGGTCATGGCTGCGCCCCGACACCCGCCAACACCCGCTG
Features (pLannotate 1.2.2; 21 found; start..end, strand, type, name):
     77..268     -  CDS            rop: Rop protein, which maintains plasmids at low copy number; rop
    285..665     +  CDS            YPB1_ECOLX: Protein predicted: Swiss-Prot protein existence level 4. From Escherichia coli.
    737..1028    -  CDS            TcR (fragment): tetracycline efflux protein; tet; confers resistance to tetracycline
   1043..1064    -  protein_bind   CAP binding site: CAP binding activates transcription in the presence of cAMP. E. coli catabolite activator protein
   1077..2159    -  CDS            lacI: lac repressor; lacI; The lac repressor binds to the lac operator to inhibit transcription in E. coli. This inhibition can be relieved by adding lactose or isopropyl-β-D-thiogalactopyranoside (IPTG).
   2160..2237    -  promoter       lacI promoter: lacI
   2245..2524    -  CDS            TcR (fragment): tetracycline efflux protein; tet; confers resistance to tetracycline
   2546..2564    +  promoter       T7 promoter: promoter for bacteriophage T7 RNA polymerase
   2565..2589    +  protein_bind   lac operator: The lac repressor binds to the lac operator to inhibit transcription in E. coli. This inhibition can be relieved by adding lactose or isopropyl-β-D-thiogalactopyranoside (IPTG). lac repressor encoded by lacI
   2604..2626    +  RBS            RBS: efficient ribosome binding site from bacteriophage T7 gene 10 (Olins and Rangwala, 1989)
   2645..2661    +  CDS            capTEV™ (fragment): composite tag for in vivo biotinylation, TEV protease cleavage, and 6xHis tagging
   2672..2689    +  CDS            thrombin site: thrombin recognition and cleavage site
   2693..3073    +  CDS            NUTF2: NTF2_HUMAN - Also known as NTF2 From Homo sapiens (Human).
   3083..3100    +  CDS            9xHis (fragment): 9xHis affinity tag
   3110..3156    +  CDS            SET1 (fragment): solubility-enhancement tag derived from T7 phage gene 10B
   3167..3214    +  terminator     T7 terminator: transcription terminator for bacteriophage T7 RNA polymerase
   3251..3679    +  rep_origin     f1 ori (sequence partly withheld): f1 bacteriophage origin of replication; arrow indicates direction of (+) strand synthesis
   3732..3789    +  promoter       AmpR promoter (fragment): bla
   3798..4613    -  CDS            KanR: aminoglycoside phosphotransferase; aph(3')-Ia; confers resistance to kanamycin in bacteria or G418 (Geneticin®) in eukaryotes
   4735..5323    +  rep_origin     ori: high-copy-number ColE1/pMB1/pBR322/pUC origin of replication
   5509..5648    -  misc_feature   bom: basis of mobility region from pBR322
