[The description below was written by a language model from this plasmid's Addgene catalogue record and pLannotate feature annotations shown in this document.]
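Description:
pET28-NTF2 is a bacterial expression plasmid built on the pET28a(+) backbone and carrying human NUTF2 (nuclear transport factor 2, also called NTF2 or PP15), inserted by Gibson cloning. The catalogue purpose line refers to His-tagged Ran, but the plasmid name, the insert fields and both annotated sequences all identify the coding sequence as NTF2, so the mention of Ran appears to be an error in the record. The plasmid is selected with kanamycin through the aph(3')-Ia gene and replicates from a ColE1/pBR322-type origin. It retains the rop gene and bom region typical of pET vectors, although the catalogue lists it as high copy. An f1 origin is also present, and the short tetracycline-resistance and AmpR promoter fragments are backbone remnants rather than functional markers.

Expression is driven by a T7 promoter followed by a lac operator and the phage T7 gene 10 ribosome binding site, with a T7 terminator downstream. The plasmid-encoded lacI repressor keeps the cassette off until IPTG is added, and transcription requires a host that supplies T7 RNA polymerase. The open reading frame begins with an N-terminal 6xHis tag (which the annotation software labels as a fragment of a composite tag) and a thrombin cleavage site, followed by NUTF2 and a C-terminal 6xHis tag. Both tags allow metal-affinity purification, and the N-terminal one can be removed with thrombin.

The depositor sequence and the repository's sequencing result differ by only a few nucleotides in length and show the same feature layout. The construct is suited to producing recombinant NTF2 in E. coli, though the record does not describe specific downstream applications.
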