Addgene plasmid #163442: pET28-NTF2
Purpose: Bacterial expression of His-tagged Ran in the pET28 protein expression backbone
Depositing lab: Sanford Simon. Depositing organization: Rockefeller University.
Backbone
  Vector backbone: pET28 a (+)
  Vector type: Bacterial Expression
Growth in bacteria
  Bacterial resistance: Kanamycin, 50 μg/mL
  Growth temperature: 37°C
  Growth strain: DH5alpha
  Copy number: High Copy
Gene/Insert
  Gene/Insert name: NTF2 (alt names: NUTF2; PP15)
  Species: H. sapiens (human)
  Entrez Gene: NUTF2 (a.k.a. NTF-2, NTF2, PP15)
  Promoter: T7
  Tag / fusion protein: 6xHis (N terminal on insert); 6xHis (C terminal on insert)
  Cloning method: Gibson Cloning
Terms and licenses: Academic/Nonprofit Terms; Industry Terms: Not Available to Industry
How to cite: pET28-NTF2 was a gift from Sanford Simon (Addgene plasmid # 163442)
